>Addgene plasmid #55619 | CFP(1-158)-gamma-10 in pcDNAI/Amp | depositor full sequence | sequence record 115162 | CFP(1-158)-gamma-10 in pcDNAI/Amp sequence 5458 bps
GGCGTAATCTGCTGCTTGCAAACAAAAAAACCACCGCTACCAGCGGTGGTTTGTTTGCCGGATCAAGAGC
TACCAACTCTTTTTCCGAAGGTAACTGGCTTCAGCAGAGCGCAGATACCAAATACTGTCCTTCTAGTGTA
GCCGTAGTTAGGCCACCACTTCAAGAACTCTGTAGCACCGCCTACATACCTCGCTCTGCTAATCCTGTTA
CCAGTGGCTGCTGCCAGTGGCGATAAGTCGTGTCTTACCGGGTTGGACTCAAGACGATAGTTACCGGATA
AGGCGCAGCGGTCGGGCTGAACGGGGGGTTCGTGCACACAGCCCAGCTTGGAGCGAACGACCTACACCGA
ACTGAGATACCTACAGCGTGAGCATTGAGAAAGCGCCACGCTTCCCGAAGGGAGAAAGGCGGACAGGTAT
CCGGTAAGCGGCAGGGTCGGAACAGGAGAGCGCACGAGGGAGCTTCCAGGGGGAAACGCCTGGTATCTTT
ATAGTCCTGTCGGGTTTCGCCACCTCTGACTTGAGCGTCGATTTTTGTGATGCTCGTCAGGGGGGCGGAG
CCTATGGAAAAACGCCAGCAACGCAAGCTAGCTTCTAGCTAGAAATTGTAAACGTTAATATTTTGTTAAA
ATTCGCGTTAAATTTTTGTTAAATCAGCTCATTTTTTAACCAATAGGCCGAAATCGGCAAAATCCCTTAT
AAATCAAAAGAATAGCCCGAGATAGGGT
[37 nt withheld, positions 729-765]
AAAGAACGTGGACTCCAACGTCAAAGGGCGAAAAACCGTCTATCAGGGCGATGGCC
[115 nt withheld, positions 822-936]
G
[144 nt withheld, positions 938-1081]
ACCGTATAACGTGCTTTCCTCGTTG
[64 nt withheld, positions 1107-1170]
CTGGATTACCAAAGGGCCTCGTGATACGCCTATTTTTATAGGTTAATGTCATGATAATAATGGTTTCTTA
GACGTCAGGTGGCACTTTTCGGGGAAATGTGCGCGGAACCCCTATTTGTTTATTTTTCTAAATACATTCA
AATATGTATCCGCTCATGAGACAATAACCCTGATAAATGCTTCAATAATATTGAAAAAGGAAGAGTATGA
GTATTCAACATTTCCGTGTCGCCCTTATTCCCTTTTTTGCGGCATTTTGCCTTCCTGTTTTTGCTCACCC
AGAAACGCTGGTGAAAGTAAAAGATGCTGAAGATCAGTTGGGTGCACGAGTGGGTTACATCGAACTGGAT
CTCAACAGCGGTAAGATCCTTGAGAGTTTTCGCCCCGAAGAACGTTTTCCAATGATGAGCACTTTTAAAG
TTCTGCTATGTGGCGCGGTATTATCCCGTGTTGACGCCGGGCAAGAGCAACTCGGTCGCCGCATACACTA
TTCTCAGAATGACTTGGTTGAGTACTCACCAGTCACAGAAAAGCATCTTACGGATGGCATGACAGTAAGA
GAATTATGCAGTGCTGCCATAACCATGAGTGATAACACTGCGGCCAACTTACTTCTGACAACGATCGGAG
GACCGAAGGAGCTAACCGCTTTTTTGCACAACATGGGGGATCATGTAACTCGCCTTGATCGTTGGGAACC
GGAGCTGAATGAAGCCATACCAAACGACGAGCGTGACACCACGATGCCTGCAGCAATGGCAACAACGTTG
CGCAAACTATTAACTGGCGAACTACTTACTCTAGCTTCCCGGCAACAATTAATAGACTGGATGGAGGCGG
ATAAAGTTGCAGGACCACTTCTGCGCTCGGCCCTTCCGGCTGGCTGGTTTATTGCTGATAAATCTGGAGC
CGGTGAGCGTGGGTCTCGCGGTATCATTGCAGCACTGGGGCCAGATGGTAAGCCCTCCCGTATCGTAGTT
ATCTACACGACGGGGAGTCAGGCAACTATGGATGAACGAAATAGACAGATCGCTGAGATAGGTGCCTCAC
TGATTAAGCATTGGTAACTGTCAGACCAAGTTTACTCATATATACTTTAGATTGATTTAAAACTTCATTT
TTAATTTCTCTAGCGCGTTGACATTGATTATTGACTAGTTATTAATAGTAATCAATTACGGGGTCATTAG
TTCATAGCCCATATATGGAGTTCCGCGTTACATAACTTACGGTAAATGGCCCGCCTGGCTGACCGCCCAA
CGACCCCCGCCCATTGACGTCAATAATGACGTATGTTCCCATAGTAACGCCAATAGGGACTTTCCATTGA
CGTCAATGGGTGGACTATTTACGGTAAACTGCCCACTTGGCAGTACATCAAGTGTATCATATGCCAAGTA
CGCCCCCTATTGACGTCAATGACGGTAAATGGCCCGCCTGGCATTATGCCCAGTACATGACCTTATGGGA
CTTTCCTACTTGGCAGTACATCTACGTATTAGTCATCGCTATTACCATGGTGATGCGGTTTTGGCAGTAC
ATCAATGGGCGTGGATAGCGGTTTGACTCACGGGGATTTCCAAGTCTCCACCCCATTGACGTCAATGGGA
GTTTGTTTTGGCACCAAAATCAACGGGACTTTCCAAAATGTCGTAACAACTCCGCCCCATTGACGCAAAT
GGGCGGTAGGCGTGTACGGTGGGAGGTCTATATAAGCAGAGCTCTCTGGCTAACTAGAGAACCCACTGCT
TACTGGCTTATCGAAATTAATACGACTCACTATAGGGAGACCCAAGCTTGGTACCGAGCTCGGATCCGCC
ACCATGGTGAGCAAGGGCGAGGAGCTGTTCACCGGGGTGGTGCCCATCCTGGTCGAGCTGGACGGCGACG
TAAACGGCCACAAGTTCAGCGTGTCCGGCGAGGGCGAGGGCGATGCCACCTACGGCAAGCTGACCCTGAA
GTTCATCTGCACCACCGGCAAGCTGCCCGTGCCCTGGCCCACCCTCGTGACCACCCTGACCTGGGGCGTG
CAGTGCTTCAGCCGCTACCCCGACCACATGAAGCAGCACGACTTCTTCAAGTCCGCCATGCCCGAAGGCT
ACGTCCAGGAGCGCACCATCTTCTTCAAGGACGACGGCAACTACAAGACCCGCGCCGAGGTGAAGTTCGA
GGGCGACACCCTGGTGAACCGCATCGAGCTGAAGGGCATCGACTTCAAGGAGGACGGCAACATCCTGGGG
CACAAGCTGGAGTACAACTACATCAGCCACAACGTCTATATCACCGCCGACAAGCAGAGATCCATGTCCT
CCGGGGCTAGCGCGAGCGCCCTGCAGCGCTTGGTAGAGCAGCTCAAGTTGGAGGCTGGCGTGGAGAGGAT
CAAGGTCTCTCAGGCAGCTGCAGAGCTTCAACAGTACTGTATGCAGAATGCCTGCAAGGATGCCCTGCTG
GTGGGTGTTCCAGCTGGAAGTAACCCCTTCCGGGAGCCTAGATCCTGTGCTTTACTCTGAAGATCTATCA
CACTGGCGGCCGCTCGAGCATGCATCTAGAGGGCCCTATTCTATAGTGTCACCTAAATGCTAGAGGATCT
TTGTGAAGGAACCTTACTTCTGTGGTGTGACATAATTGGACAAACTACCTACAGAGATTTAAAGCTCTAA
GGTAAATATAAAATTTTTAAGTGTATAATGTGTTAAACTACTGATTCTAATTGTTTGTGTATTTTAGATT
CCAACCTATGGAACTGATGAATGGGAGCAGTGGTGGAATGCCTTTAATGAGGAAAACCTGTTTTGCTCAG
AAGAAATGCCATCTAGTGATGATGAGGCTACTGCTGACTCTCAACATTCTACTCCTCCAAAAAAGAAGAG
AAAGGTAGAAGACCCCAAGGACTTTCCTTCAGAATTGCTAAGTTTTTTGAGTCATGCTGTGTTTAGTAAT
AGAACTCTTGCTTGCTTTGCTATTTACACCACAAAGGAAAAAGCTGCACTGCTATACAAGAAAATTATGG
AAAAATATTTGATGTATAGTGCCTTGACTAGAGATCATAATCAGCCATACCACATTTGTAGAGGTTTTAC
TTGCTTTAAAAAACCTCCCACACCTCCCCCTGAACCTGAAACATAAAATGAATGCAATTGTTGTTGTTAA
CTTGTTTATTGCAGCTTATAATGGTTACAAATAAAGCAATAGCATCACAAATTTCACAAATAAAGCATTT
TTTTCACTGCATTCTAGTTGTGGTTTGTCCAAACTCATCAATGTATCTTATCATGTCTGGATCATCCCGC
CATGGTATCAACGCCATATTTCTATTTACAGTAGGGACCTCTTCGTTGTGTAGGTACCGCTGTATTCCTA
GGGAAATAGTAGAGGCACCTTGAACTGTCTGCATCAGCCATATAGCCCCCGCTGTTCGACTTACAAACAC
AGGCACAGTACTGACAAACCCATACACCTCCTCTGAAATACCCATAGTTGCTAGGGCTGTCTCCGAACTC
ATTACACCCTCCAAAGTCAGAGCTGTAATTTCGCCATCAAGGGCAGCGAGGGCTTCTCCAGATAAAATAG
CTTCTGCCGAGAGTCCCGTAAGGGTAGACACTTCAGCTAATCCCTCGATGAGGTCTACTAGAATAGTCAG
TGCGGCTCCCATTTTGAAAATTCACTTACTTGATCAGCTTCAGAAGATGGCGGAGGGCCTCCAACACAGT
AATTTTCCTCCCGACTCTTAAAATAGAAAATGTCAAGTCAGTTAAGCAGGAAGTGGACTAACTGACGCAG
CTGGCCGTGCGACATCCTCTTTTAATTAGTTGCTAGGCAACGCCCTCCAGAGGGCGTGTGGTTTTGCAAG
AGGAAGCAAAAGCCTCTCCACCCAGGCCTAGAATGTTTCCACCCAATCATTACTATGACAACAGCTGTTT
TTTTTAGTATTAAGCAGAGGCCGGGGACCCCTGGGCCCGCTTACTCTGGAGAAAAAGAAGAGAGGCATTG
TAGAGGCTTCCAGAGGCAACTTGTCAAAACAGGACTGCTTCTATTTCTGTCACACTGTCTGGCCCTGTCA
CAAGGTCCAGCACCTCCATACCCCCTTTAATAAGCAGTTTGGGAACGGGTGCGGGTCTTACTCCGCCCAT
CCCGCCCCTAACTCCGCCCAGTTCCGCCCATTCTCCGCCCCATGGCTGACTAATTTTTTTTATTTATGCA
GAGGCCGAGGCCGCCTCGGCCTCTGAGCTATTCCAGAAGTAGTGAGGAGGCTTTTTTGGAGGCCTAGGCT
TTTGCAAAAAGCTAATTC
Features (pLannotate 1.2.2; 21 found; start..end, strand, type, name):
      2..570     +  rep_origin     ori: high-copy-number ColE1/pMB1/pBR322/pUC origin of replication
    603..1061    -  rep_origin     f1 ori (sequence partly withheld): f1 bacteriophage origin of replication; arrow indicates direction of (+) strand synthesis
   1049..1170    -  CDS            M13 gene IV (fragment) (sequence partly withheld): pIV; IV; phage assembly
   1272..1376    +  promoter       AmpR promoter: bla
   1377..2237    +  CDS            AmpR: β-lactamase; bla; confers resistance to ampicillin, carbenicillin, and related antibiotics
   2310..2689    +  enhancer       CMV enhancer: human cytomegalovirus immediate early enhancer
   2690..2893    +  promoter       CMV promoter: human cytomegalovirus (CMV) immediate early promoter
   2889..2922    +  LTR            5' LTR (truncated) (fragment): truncated 5' long terminal repeat (LTR) from HIV-1
   2938..2956    +  promoter       T7 promoter: promoter for bacteriophage T7 RNA polymerase
   3000..3470    +  CDS            Enhanced Cyan-Emitting GFP (fragment): Enhanced Cyan-Emitting GFP is a basic (constitutively fluorescent) cyan fluorescent protein published in 2002, derived from Aequorea victoria.
   3474..3677    +  CDS            GNG10: GBG10_HUMAN - Also known as GNGT10. Experimental evidence at protein level: Swiss-Prot protein existence level 1. Guanine nucleotide-binding proteins (G proteins) are involved as a modulator or transducer in various transmembrane signaling systems. The beta and gamma chains are required for the GTPase activity, for replacement of GDP by GTP, and for G protein-effector interaction. Interacts with beta-1 and beta-2, but not with beta-3. From Homo sapiens (Human).
   3730..3748    -  promoter       SP6 promoter: promoter for bacteriophage SP6 RNA polymerase
   3756..3830    +  CDS            small t antigen (fragment): SV40 (simian virus 40) small t antigen
   3832..3897    +  intron         small t intron: SV40 (simian virus 40) small t antigen intron
   4027..4047    +  CDS            SV40 NLS: nuclear localization signal of SV40 (simian virus 40) large T antigen
   4054..4188    +  CDS            LT_POVHA (fragment): Protein inferred from homology: Swiss-Prot protein existence level 3. Isoform large T antigen is a key early protein essential for both driving viral replication and inducing cellular transformation. Plays a role in viral genome replication by driving entry of quiescent cells into the cell cycle and by autoregulating the synthesis of viral early mRNA. Displays highly oncogenic activities by corrupting the host cellular checkpoint mechanisms that guard cell division and the transcription, replication, and repair of DNA. Participates in the modulation of cellular gene expression preceeding viral
   4213..4296    +  CDS            large T antigen (fragment): large T antigen from SV40 (simian virus 40)
   4319..4453    +  polyA_signal   SV40 poly(A) signal: SV40 polyadenylation signal
   4454..4822    -  CDS            VP2_POVMA (fragment): Experimental evidence at protein level: Swiss-Prot protein existence level 1. [Isoform VP3]: structural protein that resides within the core of the capsid surrounded by 72 VP1 pentamers. Following virus endocytosis and trafficking to the endoplasmic reticulum, VP2 and VP3 form oligomers and integrate into the endoplasmic reticulum membrane. Heterooligomer VP2-VP3 may create a viroporin for transporting the viral genome across the endoplasmic reticulum membrane to the cytoplasm. Nuclear entry of the viral DNA involves the selective exposure and importin recognition of VP2 or Vp3 nuclear localiz
   5190..5288    -  CDS            VP1_POVMP (fragment): Experimental evidence at protein level: Swiss-Prot protein existence level 1. Forms an icosahedral capsid with a T=7 symmetry and a 40 nm diameter. The capsid is composed of 72 pentamers linked to each other by disulfide bonds and associated with VP2 or VP3 proteins. Interacts with terminal alpha(2,3)-linked sialic acids on the cell surface to provide virion attachment to target cell. This attachment induces virion internalization predominantly through caveolin-mediated endocytosis. Once attached, the virion is internalized by caveolin- mediated endocytosis and traffics to the endoplasmic reti
   5299..5434    +  rep_origin     SV40 ori: SV40 origin of replication
