[The description below was written by a language model from this plasmid's Addgene catalogue record and pLannotate feature annotations shown in this document.]
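Description:
CFP(1-158)-gamma-10 in pcDNAI/Amp is a 5.5 kb mammalian expression plasmid built on the Invitrogen pcDNAI/Amp backbone, modified by adding a BglII site to the polylinker just 3' of the BamHI site. It is maintained in E. coli at high copy through a ColE1/pUC-type origin and selected with ampicillin via the bla gene. An f1 origin is also present, and an SV40 origin allows episomal replication in mammalian cells that supply large T antigen.

The payload is a fusion open reading frame driven by the human CMV immediate-early enhancer and promoter. It encodes the amino-terminal fragment of enhanced cyan fluorescent protein (residues 1-158, derived from pECFP) joined through a short Arg-Ser linker to the amino terminus of human G protein gamma-10 (GNG10). Downstream processing signals come from the SV40 small t intron and SV40 polyadenylation signal. The small t, large T and polyomavirus capsid "CDS" fragments in the annotation appear to be homology hits to non-expressed viral backbone sequence around these elements rather than intended products. T7 and SP6 promoters flank the insert and serve as sequencing primer sites.

The construct is one half of a bimolecular fluorescence complementation pair. The CFP fragment is non-fluorescent on its own, but when co-expressed with a carboxyl-terminal CFP fragment fused to a G beta subunit that binds gamma-10, dimer assembly brings the fragments together and reconstitutes a fluorescent signal. The associated work used this approach in multicolor format to visualize beta-gamma dimer formation in live cells and to compare the preferences of beta subunits for particular gamma subunits.
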