Addgene plasmid #55619: CFP(1-158)-gamma-10 in pcDNAI/Amp
Purpose: An amino-terminal CFP fragment was fused to Ggamma-10. When co-expressed with a carboxyl-terminal CFP fragment fused to a Gbeta subunit with which it interacts, a fluorescent signal is produced.
Depositing lab: Catherine Berlot. Depositing organization: Geisinger Health Center. Publication: Analysis of G protein betagamma dimer formation in live cells using multicolor bimolecular fluorescence complementation demonstrates preferences of beta1 for particular gamma subunits. Mervine SM, Yost EA, Sabo JL, Hynes TR, Berlot CH. Mol Pharmacol. 2006 Jul;70(1):194-205. Epub 2006 Apr 26. 10.1124/mol.106.022616 PubMed 16641313.
Backbone
  Vector backbone: pcDNAI/Amp
  Backbone manufacturer: Invitrogen
  Backbone size w/o insert (bp): 4800
  Total vector size (bp): 5458
  Modifications to backbone: A BglII site was introduced into the polylinker of pcDNAI/Amp 3' to the BamHI site.
  Vector type: Mammalian Expression
Growth in bacteria
  Bacterial resistance: Ampicillin, 100 μg/mL
  Growth temperature: 37°C
  Growth strain: DH10B
  Copy number: High Copy
Gene/Insert
  Gene/Insert name: CFP-(1-158)-gamma-10 (alt name: GNG10)
  Species: H. sapiens (human); Aequorea victoria
  Insert size (bp): 658
  Mutation: Ggamma-10 was amplified by PCR, which added a BamHI site and a linker sequence (Arg-Ser) to the 5' end and a 3' BglII site. Cloning into the BglII site of CFP(1-158) destroyed the BamHI site.
  Entrez Gene: GNG10
  Promoter: CMV
  Tag / fusion protein: CFP(1-158) was fused to the amino terminus of Ggamma-10. (N terminal on insert)
  Cloning method: Restriction Enzyme; 5′ cloning site BamHI (not destroyed); 3′ cloning site BglII (not destroyed)
  Sequencing primers: 5′ T7; 3′ SP6
Resource information
  A portion of this plasmid was derived from a plasmid made by: pECFP was purchased from Clontech. Gamma-10 cDNA was obtained from Janet Robishaw, Weis Center for Research, Geisinger Clinic, Danville, PA.
Terms and licenses: Academic/Nonprofit Terms; Industry Terms: Not Available to Industry
How to cite: CFP(1-158)-gamma-10 in pcDNAI/Amp was a gift from Catherine Berlot (Addgene plasmid # 55619 ; http://n2t.net/addgene:55619 ; RRID:Addgene_55619)
