>Addgene plasmid #55619 | CFP(1-158)-gamma-10 in pcDNAI/Amp | addgene partial sequence | sequence record 118731 | CMV-F 5'-CGCAAATGGGCGGTAGGCGTG-3'
TCTCTGGCTACTAGAGAACCCACTGCTTACTGGCTTATCGAAATTAATACGACTCACTATAGGGAGACCC
AAGCTTGGTACCGAGCTCGGATCCGCCACCATGGTGAGCAAGGGCGAGGAGCTGTTCACCGGGGTGGTGC
CCATCCTGGTCGAGCTGGACGGCGACGTAAACGGCCACAAGTTCAGCGTGTCCGGCGAGGGCGAGGGCGA
TGCCACCTACGGCAAGCTGACCCTGAAGTTCATCTGCACCACCGGCAAGCTGCCCGTGCCCTGGCCCACC
CTCGTGACCACCCTGACCTGGGGCGTGCAGTGCTTCAGCCGCTACCCCGACCACATGAAGCAGCACGACT
TCTTCAAGTCCGCCATGCCCGAAGGCTACGTCCAGGAGCGCACCATCTTCTTCAAGGACGACGGCAACTA
CAAGACCCGCGCCGAGGTGAAGTTCGAGGGCGACACCCTGGTGAACCGCATCGAGCTGAAGGGCATCGAC
TTCAAGGAGGACGGCAACATCCTGGGGCACAAGCTGGAGTACAACTACATCAGCCACAACGTCTATATCA
CCGCCGACAAGCAGAGATCCATGTCCTCCGGGGCTAGCGCGAGCGCCCTGCAGCGCTTGGTAGAGCAGCT
CAAGTTGGAGGCTGGCGTGGAGAGGATCAAGGTCTCTCAGGCAGCTGCAGAGCTTCAACAGTACTGTATG
CAGAATGCCTGCAAGGATGCCCTGCTGGTGGGTGTTCCAGCTGGAAGTAACCCCTTCCGGGAGCCTAGAT
CCTGTGCTTTACTCTGAAGATCTATCACACTGGCGGCCGCTCGAGCATGCATCTAGAGGGCCCTATTCTA
TAGTGTCACCTAAATGCTAGAGGATCTTTGTGAAGGAACC
