>Addgene plasmid #55619 | CFP(1-158)-gamma-10 in pcDNAI/Amp | addgene partial sequence | sequence record 118734 | SP6 5'-ATTTAGGTGACACTATAG-3'
TGTGATAGATCTTCAGAGTAAAGCACAGGATCTAGGCTCCCGGAAGGGGTTACTTCCAGCTGGAACACCC
ACCAGCAGGGCATCCTTGCAGGCATTCTGCATACAGTACTGTTGAAGCTCTGCAGCTGCCTGAGAGACCT
TGATCCTCTCCACGCCAGCCTCCAACTTGAGCTGCTCTACCAAGCGCTGCAGGGCGCTCGCGCTAGCCCC
GGAGGACATGGATCTCTGCTTGTCGGCGGTGATATAGACGTTGTGGCTGATGTAGTTGTACTCCAGCTTG
TGCCCCAGGATGTTGCCGTCCTCCTTGAAGTCGATGCCCTTCAGCTCGATGCGGTTCACCAGGGTGTCGC
CCTCGAACTTCACCTCGGCGCGGGTCTTGTAGTTGCCGTCGTCCTTGAAGAAGATGGTGCGCTCCTGGAC
GTAGCCTTCGGGCATGGCGGACTTGAAGAAGTCGTGCTGCTTCATGTGGTCGGGGTAGCGGCTGAAGCAC
TGCACGCCCCAGGTCAGGGTGGTCACGAGGGTGGGCCAGGGCACGGGCAGCTTGCCGGTGGTGCAGATGA
ACTTCAGGGTCAGCTTGCCGTAGGTGGCATCGCCCTCGCCCTCGCCGGACACGCTGAACTTGTGGCCGTT
TACGTCGCCGTCCAGCTCGACCAGGATGGGCACCACCCCGGTGAACAGCTCCTCGCCCTTGCTCACCATG
GTGGCGGATCCGAGCTCGGTACCAAGCTTGGGTCTCCCTATAGTGAGTCGTATTAATTTCGATAAGCCAG
TAAGCAGTGGGTTCTCTAGTTAGCCAGAGAGCTCTGCTTATATAGACCTCCCACC
